>Addgene plasmid #237326 | pTW335h3 | addgene full sequence | sequence record 472501 | Addgene NGS Result
CGGGGGGTTCGTGCACACAGCCCAGCTTGGAGCGAACGACCTACACCGAACTGAGATACCTACAGCGTGA
GCTATGAGAAAGCGCCACGCTTCCCGAAGGGAGAAAGGCGGACAGGTATCCGGTAAGCGGCAGGGTCGGA
ACAGGAGAGCGCACGAGGGAGCTTCCAGGGGGAAACGCCTGGTATCTTTATAGTCCTGTCGGGTTTCGCC
ACCTCTGACTTGAGCGTCGATTTTTGTGATGCTCGTCAGGGGGGCGGAGCCTATGGAAAAACGCCAGCAA
CGCGGCCTTTTTACGGTTCCTGGCCTTTTGCTGGCCTTTTGCTCACATGTTCTTTCCTGCGTTATCCCCT
GATTCTGTGGATAACCGTATTACCGCCTTTGAGTGAGCTGATACCGCTCGCCGCAGCCGAACGACCGAGC
GCAGCGAGTCAGTGAGCGAGGAAGCGGAAGAGCGCCTGATGCGGTATTTTCTCCTTACGCATCTGTGCGG
TATTTCACACCGCAATGGTGCACTCTCAGTACAATCTGCTCTGATGCCGCATAGTTAAGCCAGTATACAC
TCCGCTATCGCTACGTGACTGGGTCATGGCTGCGCCCCGACACCCGCCAACACCCGCTGACGCGCCCTGA
CGGGCTTGTCTGCTCCCGGCATCCGCTTACAGACAAGCTGTGACCGTCTCCGGGAGCTGCATGTGTCAGA
GGTTTTCACCGTCATCACCGAAACGCGCGAGGCAGCTGCGGTAAAGCTCATCAGCGTGGTCGTGAAGCGA
TTCACAGATGTCTGCCTGTTCATCCGCGTCCAGCTCGTTGAGTTTCTCCAGAAGCGTTAATGTCTGGCTT
CTGATAAAGCGGGCCATGTTAAGGGCGGTTTTTTCCTGTTTGGTCACTGATGCCTCCGTGTAAGGGGGAT
TTCTGTTCATGGGGGTAATGATACCGATGAAACGAGAGAGGATGCTCACGATACGGGTTACTGATGATGA
ACATGCCCGGTTACTGGAACGTTGTGAGGGTAAACAACTGGCGGTATGGATGCGGCGGGACCAGAGAAAA
ATCACTCAGGGTCAATGCCAGCGCTTCGTTAATACAGATGTAGGTGTTCCACAGGGTAGCCAGCAGCATC
CTGCGATGCAGATCCGGAACATAATGGTGCAGGGCGCTGACTTCCGCGTTTCCAGACTTTACGAAACACG
GAAACCGAAGACCATTCATGTTGTTGCTCAGGTCGCAGATGTTTTGCAGCAGCAGTCGCTTCACGTTCGC
TCGCGTATCGGTGATTCATTCTGCTAACCAGTAAGGCAACCCCGCCAGCCTAGCCGGGTCCTCAACGACA
GGAGCACGATCATGCGCACCCGTGGCCAGGACCCAACGCTGCCCGAGATGCGCCGCGTGCGGCTGCTGGA
GATGGCGGACGCGATGGATATGTTCTGCCAAGGGTTGGTTTGCGCATTCACAGTTCTCCGCAAGAATTGA
TTGGCTCCAATTCTTGGAGTGGTGAATCCGTTAGCGAGGTGCCGCCGGCTTCCATTCAGGTCGAGGTGGC
CCGGCTCCATGCACCGCGACGCAACGCGGGGAGGCAGACAAGGTATAGGGCGGCGCCTACAATCCATGCC
AACCCGTTCCATGTGCTCGCCGAGGCGGCATAAATCGCCGTGACGATCAGCGGTCCAATGATCGAAGTTA
GGCTGGTAAGAGCCGCGAGCGATCCTTGAAGCTGTCCCTGATGGTCGTCATCTACCTGCCTGGACAGCAT
GGCCTGCAACGCGGGCATCCCGATGCCGCCGGAAGCGAGAAGAATCATAATGGGGAAGGCCATCCAGCCT
CGCGTCGCGAACGCCAGCAAGACGTAGCCCAGCGCGTCGGCCGCCATGCCGGCGATAATGGCCTGCTTCT
CGCCGAAACGTTTGGTGGCGGGACCAGTGACGAAGGCTTGAGCGAGGGCGTGCAAGATTCCGAATACCGC
AAGCGACAGGCCGATCATCGTCGCGCTCCAGCGAAAGCGGTCCTCGCCGAAAATGACCCAGAGCGCTGCC
GGCACCTGTCCTACGAGTTGCATGATAAAGAAGACAGTCATAAGTGCGGCGACGATAGTCATGCCCCGCG
CCCACCGGAAGGAGCTGACTGGGTTGAAGGCTCTCAAGGGCATCGGTCGAGATCCCGGTGCCTAATGAGT
GAGCTAACTTACATTAATTGCGTTGCGCTCACTGCCCGCTTTCCAGTCGGGAAACCTGTCGTGCCAGCTG
CATTAATGAATCGGCCAACGCGCGGGGAGAGGCGGTTTGCGTATTGGGCGCCAGGGTGGTTTTTCTTTTC
ACCAGTGAGACGGGCAACAGCTGATTGCCCTTCACCGCCTGGCCCTGAGAGAGTTGCAGCAAGCGGTCCA
CGCTGGTTTGCCCCAGCAGGCGAAAATCCTGTTTGATGGTGGTTAACGGCGGGATATAACATGAGCTGTC
TTCGGTATCGTCGTATCCCACTACCGAGATATCCGCACCAACGCGCAGCCCGGACTCGGTAATGGCGCGC
ATTGCGCCCAGCGCCATCTGATCGTTGGCAACCAGCATCGCAGTGGGAACGATGCCCTCATTCAGCATTT
GCATGGTTTGTTGAAAACCGGACATGGCACTCCAGTCGCCTTCCCGTTCCGCTATCGGCTGAATTTGATT
GCGAGTGAGATATTTATGCCAGCCAGCCAGACGCAGACGCGCCGAGACAGAACTTAATGGGCCCGCTAAC
AGCGCGATTTGCTGGTGACCCAATGCGACCAGATGCTCCACGCCCAGTCGCGTACCGTCTTCATGGGAGA
AAATAATACTGTTGATGGGTGTCTGGTCAGAGACATCAAGAAATAACGCCGGAACATTAGTGCAGGCAGC
TTCCACAGCAATGGCATCCTGGTCATCCAGCGGATAGTTAATGATCAGCCCACTGACGCGTTGCGCGAGA
AGATTGTGCACCGCCGCTTTACAGGCTTCGACGCCGCTTCGTTCTACCATCGACACCACCACGCTGGCAC
CCAGTTGATCGGCGCGAGATTTAATCGCCGCGACAATTTGCGACGGCGCGTGCAGGGCCAGACTGGAGGT
GGCAACGCCAATCAGCAACGACTGTTTGCCCGCCAGTTGTTGTGCCACGCGGTTGGGAATGTAATTCAGC
TCCGCCATCGCCGCTTCCACTTTTTCCCGCGTTTTCGCAGAAACGTGGCTGGCCTGGTTCACCACGCGGG
AAACGGTCTGATAAGAGACACCGGCATACTCTGCGACATCGTATAACGTTACTGGTTTCACATTCACCAC
CCTGAATTGACTCTCTTCCGGGCGCTATCATGCCATACCGCGAAAGGTTTTGCGCCATTCGATGGTGTCG
CGCAACGCAATTAATGTAAGTTAGCTCACTCATTAGGCACAATTCTCATGTTTGACAGCTTATCATCGAC
TGCACGGTGCACCAATGCTTCTGGCGTCAGGCAGCCATCGGAAGCTGTGGTATGGCTGTGCAGGTCGTAA
ATCACTGCATAATTCGTGTCGCTCAAGGCGCACTCCCGTTCTGGATAATGTTTTTTGCGCCGACATCATA
ACGGTTCTGGCAAATATTCTGAAATGAGCTGTTGACAATTAATCATCGGCTCGTATAATGTGTGGAATTG
TGAGCGGATAACAATTTCACACAGGAAACAGCCAGTCCGTTTAGGTGTTTTCACGAGCACTTCACCAACA
ATAGGTGCAGTAAGGAGATATACCATGCCACAAACAGAGACTAAAGCAAGTGTTGGATTTAAAGCTGGTG
TTAAGGATTATAAATTGACTTACTACACCCCGGAGTACGAAACCAAGGACACTGATATCTTGGCAGCATT
CCGAGTAACTCCTCAGCCGGGGGTTCCGCCCGAAGAAGCAGGGGCTGCAGTAGCTGCCGAATCTTCTACT
GGTACATGGACAACTGTTTGGACTGATGGACTTACCAGTCTTGATCGTTACAAAGGCCGATGCTATCACA
TCGAGCCCGTTGTTGGGGAGGATAATCAATATATCGCTTATGTAGCTTATCCATTAGACCTATTTGAAGA
GGGTTCTGTTACTAACATGTTTACTTCCATTGTGGGTAACGTATTTGGTTTCAAAGCCCTACGCGCTCTA
CGTCTGGAGGATCTGCGAATTCCCCCTACTTATTCAAAAACTTTCCAAGGTCCGCCTCATGGTATCCAAG
TTGAAAGGGATAAGTTGAACAAATACGGTCGTCCTTTATTGGGATGTACTATTAAACCAAAATTGGGATT
ATCTGCAAAAAATTATGGTAGAGCATGTTATGAGTGTCTACGCGGTGGACTTGATTTTACCAAAGATGAT
GAAAACGTAAACTCACAACCATTTATGCGTTGGAGGGACCGTTTTGTCTTTTGTGCCGAAGCTATTTATA
AATCACAGGCCGAAACCGGTGAAATTAAGGGGCATTACTTGAATGCGACTGCAGGTACATGCGAAGAAAT
GATTAAAAGAGCTGTATTTGCGAGGGAATTAGGGGTTCCTATTGTAATGCATGACTACTTAACCGGGGGG
TTCACCGCAAATACTAGTTTGGCTCATTATTGCCGCGACAACGGCCTACTTCTTCACATTCACCGAGCAA
TGCATGCAGTTATTGATAGACAGAAAAATCATGGTATGCATTTCCGTGTATTAGCTAAAGCATTGCGTAT
GTCTGGGGGAGATCATATCCACGCTGGTACAGTAGTAGGTAAGTTAGAAGGGGAACGCGAAATGACTTTA
GGTTTTGTTGATTTATTGCGCGATGATTTTATTGAAAAAGATCGTGCTCGCGGTATCTTTTTCACTCAGG
ACTGGGTATCCATGCCAGGTGTTATACCGGTGGCTTCAGGGGGTATTCATGTTTGGCATATGCCAGCTCT
GACCGAAATCTTTGGAGATGATTCTGTATTGCAATTTGGTGGAGGAACTTTAGGACATCCTTGGGGTAAT
GCACCTGGTGCAGCAGCTAATCGGGTGGCTTTAGAAGCCTGTGTACAAGCTCGTAACGAAGGGCGCGATC
TTGCTCGTGAAGGTAATGAAATTATCCGATCAGCTTGCAAATGGAGTCCTGAACTAGCCGCAGCTTGTGA
AATATGGAAAGCGATCAAATTCGAGTTCGAGCCGGTAGATAAACTAGATAGCTAGGCTAGAAATAATTTT
GTTTAACTTTAAGAAGGAGATATACATATGTGTATGCAAGTTTGGCCCATTGAAGGTATAAAAAAATTTG
AAACCCTGTCATACTTACCCCCGCTGACGGTCGAAGACCTTCTAAAGCAAATCGAGTATCTGCTCCGATC
GAAGTGGGTTCCATGCCTGGAATTCAGTAAAGTGGGTTTTGTATACCGTGAAAACCATCGTAGCCCGGGG
TATTACGATGGCCGCTATTGGACTATGTGGAAGCTGCCGATGTTCGGCTGTACCGATGCCACACAGGTGT
TGAAAGAGCTGGAGGAAGCCAAAAAAGCGTACCCGGATGCGTTCGTTCGCATTATCGGCTTTGACAACGT
GCGCCAGGTCCAATTAATTTCCTTTATTGCATATAAACCTCCTGGCTGCGAAGAAAGCGGAGGTAATGCA
CTCGAGCATCACCACCATCATCATTAAATCCGGCTGCTAACAAAGCCCGAAAGGAAGCTGAGTTGGCTGC
TGCCACCGCTGAGCAATAAACCGCTGAGCAATAACTAGCATAACCCCTTGGGGCCTCTAAACGGGTCTTG
AGGGGTTTTTTGCTGAAAGGAGGAACTATATCCGGATATCCCGCAAGAGGCCCGGCAGTACCGGCATAAC
CAAGCCTATGCCTACAGCATCCAGGGTGACGGTGCCGAGGATGACGATGAGCGCATTGTTAGATTTCATA
CACGGTGCCTGACTGCGTTAGCAATTTAACTGTGATAAACTACAGCATTAAAGCTAGCTTATCGATGATA
AGCTGTCAAACATGAGAATTCTTGAAGACGAAAGGGCCTCGTGATACGCCTATTTTTATAGGTTAATGTC
ATGATAATAATGGTTTCTTAGACGTCAGGTGGCACTTTTCGGGGAAATGTGCGCGGAACCCCTATTTGTT
TATTTTTCTAAATACATTCAAATATGTATCCGCTCATGAGACAATAACCCTGATAAATGCTTCAATAATA
TTGAAAAAGGAAGAGTATGAGTATTCAACATTTCCGTGTCGCCCTTATTCCCTTTTTTGCGGCATTTTGC
CTTCCTGTTTTTGCTCACCCAGAAACGCTGGTGAAAGTAAAAGATGCTGAAGATCAGTTGGGTGCACGAG
TGGGTTACATCGAACTGGATCTCAACAGCGGTAAGATCCTTGAGAGTTTTCGCCCCGAAGAACGTTTTCC
AATGATGAGCACTTTTAAAGTTCTGCTATGTGGCGCGGTATTATCCCGTGTTGACGCCGGGCAAGAGCAA
CTCGGTCGCCGCATACACTATTCTCAGAATGACTTGGTTGAGTACTCACCAGTCACAGAAAAGCATCTTA
CGGATGGCATGACAGTAAGAGAATTATGCAGTGCTGCCATAACCATGAGTGATAACACTGCGGCCAACTT
ACTTCTGACAACGATCGGAGGACCGAAGGAGCTAACCGCTTTTTTGCACAACATGGGGGATCATGTAACT
CGCCTTGATCGTTGGGAACCGGAGCTGAATGAAGCCATACCAAACGACGAGCGTGACACCACGATGCCTG
CAGCAATGGCAACAACGTTGCGCAAACTATTAACTGGCGAACTACTTACTCTAGCTTCCCGGCAACAATT
AATAGACTGGATGGAGGCGGATAAAGTTGCAGGACCACTTCTGCGCTCGGCCCTTCCGGCTGGCTGGTTT
ATTGCTGATAAATCTGGAGCCGGTGAGCGTGGATCTCGCGGTATCATTGCAGCACTGGGGCCAGATGGTA
AGCCCTCCCGTATCGTAGTTATCTACACGACGGGGAGTCAGGCAACTATGGATGAACGAAATAGACAGAT
CGCTGAGATAGGTGCCTCACTGATTAAGCATTGGTAACTGTCAGACCAAGTTTACTCATATATACTTTAG
ATTGATTTAAAACTTCATTTTTAATTTAAAAGGATCTAGGTGAAGATCCTTTTTGATAATCTCATGACCA
AAATCCCTTAACGTGAGTTTTCGTTCCACTGAGCGTCAGACCCCGTAGAAAAGATCAAAGGATCTTCTTG
AGATCCTTTTTTTCTGCGCGTAATCTGCTGCTTGCAAACAAAAAAACCACCGCTACCAGCGGTGGTTTGT
TTGCCGGATCAAGAGCTACCAACTCTTTTTCCGAAGGTAACTGGCTTCAGCAGAGCGCAGATACCAAATA
CTGTCCTTCTAGTGTAGCCGTAGTTAGGCCACCACTTCAAGAACTCTGTAGCACCGCCTACATACCTCGC
TCTGCTAATCCTGTTACCAGTGGCTGCTGCCAGTGGCGATAAGTCGTGTCTTACCGGGTTGGACTCAAGA
CGATAGTTACCGGATAAGGCGCAGCGGTCGGGCTGAA
Features (pLannotate 1.2.2; 21 found; start..end, strand, type, name):
    455..594     -  misc_feature   bom: basis of mobility region from pBR322
    696..887     -  CDS            rop: Rop protein, which maintains plasmids at low copy number; rop
    904..1284    +  CDS            YPB1_ECOLX: Protein predicted: Swiss-Prot protein existence level 4. From Escherichia coli.
   1526..2150    -  CDS            TcR (fragment): tetracycline efflux protein; tet; confers resistance to tetracycline
   2165..2186    -  protein_bind   CAP binding site: CAP binding activates transcription in the presence of cAMP. E. coli catabolite activator protein
   2199..3281    -  CDS            lacI: lac repressor; lacI; The lac repressor binds to the lac operator to inhibit transcription in E. coli. This inhibition can be relieved by adding lactose or isopropyl-β-D-thiogalactopyranoside (IPTG).
   3282..3359    -  promoter       lacI promoter: lacI
   3372..3393    +  protein_bind   CAP binding site: CAP binding activates transcription in the presence of cAMP. E. coli catabolite activator protein
   3412..3429    +  promoter       tet promoter (fragment): E. coli promoter for tetracycline efflux protein gene
   3602..3630    +  promoter       tac promoter: strong E. coli promoter; hybrid between the trp and lac UV5 promoters
   3638..3654    +  protein_bind   lac operator: The lac repressor binds to the lac operator to inhibit transcription in E. coli. This inhibition can be relieved by adding lactose or isopropyl-β-D-thiogalactopyranoside (IPTG). lac repressor encoded by lacI
   3738..5162    +  CDS            rbcL: RBL_ORYSA - Experimental evidence at protein level: Swiss-Prot protein existence level 1. RuBisCO catalyzes two reactions: the carboxylation of D- ribulose 1,5-bisphosphate, the primary event in carbon dioxide fixation, as well as the oxidative fragmentation of the pentose substrate in the photorespiration process. Both reactions occur simultaneously and in competition at the same active site (By similarity). From Oryza sativa (Rice).
   5178..5200    +  RBS            RBS: efficient ribosome binding site from bacteriophage T7 gene 10 (Olins and Rangwala, 1989)
   5211..5597    +  CDS            RBCS (fragment): RBS1_ORYSJ - Also known as RBCS-C. Experimental evidence at protein level: Swiss-Prot protein existence level 1. RuBisCO catalyzes two reactions: the carboxylation of D- ribulose 1,5-bisphosphate, the primary event in carbon dioxide fixation, as well as the oxidative fragmentation of the pentose substrate. Both reactions occur simultaneously and in competition at the same active site. Although the small subunit is not catalytic it is essential for maximal activity. From Oryza sativa subsp. japonica (Rice).
   5633..5682    +  CDS            SET1 (fragment): solubility-enhancement tag derived from T7 phage gene 10B
   5705..5752    +  terminator     T7 terminator: transcription terminator for bacteriophage T7 RNA polymerase
   5775..5879    -  CDS            TcR (fragment): tetracycline efflux protein; tet; confers resistance to tetracycline
   5936..5959    -  promoter       tet promoter (fragment): E. coli promoter for tetracycline efflux protein gene
   6072..6176    +  promoter       AmpR promoter: bla
   6177..7034    +  CDS            bla: BLAT_ECOLX - Experimental evidence at protein level: Swiss-Prot protein existence level 1. TEM-type are the most prevalent beta-lactamases in enterobacteria; they hydrolyze the beta-lactam bond in susceptible beta-lactam antibiotics, thus conferring resistance to penicillins and cephalosporins. TEM-3 and TEM-4 are capable of hydrolyzing cefotaxime and ceftazidime. TEM-5 is capable of hydrolyzing ceftazidime. TEM-6 is capable of hydrolyzing ceftazidime and aztreonam. TEM-8/CAZ-2, TEM- 16/CAZ-7 and TEM-24/CAZ-6 are markedly active against ceftazidime. IRT- 4 shows resistance to beta-lactamase in
   7208..269     +  rep_origin     ori (across the origin): high-copy-number ColE1/pMB1/pBR322/pUC origin of replication
