[The description below was written by a language model from this plasmid's Addgene catalogue record and pLannotate feature annotations shown in this document.]
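Description:
pTW335h3 is a 7.5 kb bacterial expression plasmid built on a pBR322 backbone for co-producing the two subunits of rice (Oryza sativa) Rubisco in E. coli. It replicates from a ColE1/pMB1-type origin and retains the pBR322 bom mobility region and the rop gene. The catalogue lists it as high copy, although rop normally restrains copy number. Selection is by ampicillin through the bla (TEM beta-lactamase) gene with its own promoter. Only disrupted fragments of the original tetracycline resistance gene and its promoter remain, so that marker is not expected to be functional.

The payload is a bicistronic operon driven by the hybrid tac promoter with a downstream lac operator. A plasmid-borne lacI gene under its native promoter supplies the repressor, making expression IPTG-inducible. The first cistron encodes the untagged large subunit RbcL. It is followed by a T7 gene 10 ribosome binding site that initiates translation of the small subunit RbcS. The RbcS annotation matches only a fragment of the Swiss-Prot entry, which may reflect omission of the chloroplast transit peptide, though the record does not say so. According to the catalogue, RbcS carries a C-terminal 6xHis tag; the feature table does not annotate this tag separately. A short hit to a T7 gene 10B-derived "SET1" fragment lies just downstream and is probably incidental vector sequence. A T7 terminator closes the operon.

The His tag on RbcS would allow affinity capture of the small subunit and any assembled holoenzyme. The associated study examined how chaperone selectivity affects assembly of plant Rubisco orthologs in E. coli. This plasmid carries no chaperone genes, so any assembly factors would have to come from elsewhere.
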