Addgene plasmid #237326: pTW335h3
Purpose: expresses O. sativa RbcL RbcS-6xHis
Depositing lab: Tina Wang. Depositing organization: University of Wisconsin, Madison. Publication: Effects of chaperone selectivity on the assembly of plant Rubisco orthologs in E. coli. Archer J, Kathpalia M, Lee BU, Li S, Wang T. J Exp Bot. 2025 Mar 31:eraf140. doi: 10.1093/jxb/eraf140. PubMed 40163664.
Backbone
  Vector backbone: pBR322
  Vector type: Bacterial Expression
Growth in bacteria
  Bacterial resistance: Ampicillin, 100 μg/mL
  Growth temperature: 37°C
  Growth strain: S2060
  Copy number: High Copy
Gene/Insert 1
  Gene/Insert name: O. sativa RbcL
  Species: O. sativa
  Tag / fusion protein: None
Gene/Insert 2
  Gene/Insert name: O. sativa RbcS-6xHis
  Species: O. sativa
  Tag / fusion protein: 6xHis (C terminal on insert)
Terms and licenses: Academic/Nonprofit Terms; Industry Terms: Not Available to Industry
How to cite: pTW335h3 was a gift from Tina Wang (Addgene plasmid # 237326 ; http://n2t.net/addgene:237326 ; RRID:Addgene_237326)
